>Addgene plasmid #169618 | pTS1040 | addgene full sequence | sequence record 365617 | Addgene NGS Result
TTAAATTAAAAATGAAGTTTTAAATCAATCTAAAGTATATATGAGTAAACTTGGTCTGACAGTTACCAAT
GCTTAATCAGTGAGGCACCTATCTCAGCGATCTGTCTATTTCGTTCATCCATAGTTGCCTGACTCCCCGT
CGTGTAGATAACTACGATACGGGAGGGCTTACCATCTGGCCCCAGTGCTGCAATGATACCGCGGCTCCCA
CGCTCACCGGCTCCAGATTTATCAGCAATAAACCAGCCAGCCGGAAGGGCCGAGCGCAGAAGTGGTCCTG
CAACTTTATCCGCCTCCATCCAGTCTATTAATTGTTGCCGGGAAGCTAGAGTAAGTAGTTCGCCAGTTAA
TAGTTTGCGCAACGTTGTTGCCATTGCTACAGGCATCGTGGTGTCACGCTCGTCGTTTGGTATGGCTTCA
TTCAGCTCCGGTTCCCAACGATCAAGGCGAGTTACATGATCCCCCATGTTGTGCAAAAAAGCGGTTAGCT
CCTTCGGTCCTCCGATCGTTGTCAGAAGTAAGTTGGCCGCAGTGTTATCACTCATGGTTATGGCAGCACT
GCATAATTCTCTTACTGTCATGCCATCCGTAAGATGCTTTTCTGTGACTGGTGAGTACTCAACCAAGTCA
TTCTGAGAATAGTGTATGCGGCGACCGAGTTGCTCTTGCCCGGCGTCAATACGGGATAATACCGCGCCAC
ATAGCAGAACTTTAAAAGTGCTCATCATTGGAAAACGTTCTTCGGGGCGAAAACTCTCAAGGATCTTACC
GCTGTTGAGATCCAGTTCGATGTAACCCACTCGTGCACCCAACTGATCTTCAGCATCTTTTACTTTCACC
AGCGTTTCTGGGTGAGCAAAAACAGGAAGGCAAAATGCCGCAAAAAAGGGAATAAGGGCGACACGGAAAT
GTTGAATACTCATACTCTTCCTTTTTCAATATTATTGAAGCATTTATCAGGGTTATTGTCTCATGAGCGG
ATACATATTTGAATGTATTTAGAAAAATAAACAAATAGGGGTTCCGCGCACATTTCCCCGAAAAGTGCCA
CCTGACGTCTAAGAAACCAAGATCTCCACGCGTGGTACCCTCGAGGAGCTCTTCGAAGCGGAATTCACCA
TGACTAGTGCTAGCGGATCCACCGGTGTCTAGAAAGCTTTGAGGCCGGCCTGCAGGCCCGCTGATCAGCC
TCGACTGTGCCTTCTAGTTGCCAGCCATCTGTTGTTTGCCCCTCCCCCGTGCCTTCCTTGACCCTGGAAG
GTGCCACTCCCACTGTCCTTTCCTAATAAAATGAGGAAATTGCATCGCATTGTCTGAGTAGGTGTCATTC
TATTCTGGGGGGTGGGGTGGGGCAGGACAGCAAGGGGGAGGATTGGGAAGACAATAGCAGGCATGCTGGG
GATGCGGTGGGCTCTATGGTAGCTTAGGAGGCGGAAAGAACCAGCGCGTGGTACCCTCGAGCTACCGGGT
AGGGGAGGCGCTTTTCCCAAGGCAGTCTGGAGCATGCGCTTTAGCAGCCCCGCTGGGCACTTGGCGCTAC
ACAAGTGGCCTCTGGCCTCGCACACATTCCACATCCACCGGTAGGCGCCAACCGGCTCCGTTCTTTGGTG
GCCCCTTCGCGCCACCTTCTACTCCTCCCCTAGTCAGGAAGTTCCCCCCCGCCCCGCAGCTCGCGTCGTG
CAGGACGTGACAAATGGAAGTAGCACGTCTCAGTAGTCTCGTGCAGATGGACAGCACCGCTGAGCAATGG
AAGCGGGTAGGCCTTTGGGGCAGCGGCCAATAGCAGCTTTGCTCCTTCGCTTTCTGGGCTCAGAGGCTGG
GAAGGGGTGGGTCCGGGGGCGGGCTCAGGGGCGGGCTCAGGGGCGGGGCGGGCGCCCGAAGGTCCTCCGG
AGGCCCGGCATTCTGCACGCTTCAAAAGCGCACGTCTGCCGCGCTGTTCTCCTCTTCCTCATCTCCGGGC
CTTTCGACCTCCAGCCCGAGCTCGGTATAGGTTCGAAGCGGAATTCACCATGACTAGTGAGACAGACACA
CTCCTGCTATGGGTACTGCTGCTCTGGGTTCCAGGTTCCACTGGTGACGCTAGTGGTGGTTCTGGTATGG
TCTTCACACTCGAAGATTTCGTTGGGGACTGGCGACAGACAGCCGGCTACAACCTGGACCAAGTCCTTGA
ACAGGGAGGTGTGTCCAGTTTGTTTCAGAATCTCGGGGTGTCCGTAACTCCGATCCAAAGGATTGTCCTG
AGCGGTGAAAATGGGCTGAAGATCGACATCCATGTCATCATCCCGTATGAAGGTCTGAGCGGCGACCAAA
TGGGCCAGATCGAAAAAATTTTTAAGGTGGTGTACCCTGTGGATGATCATCACTTTAAGGTGATCCTGCA
CTATGGCACACTGGTAATCGACGGGGTTACGCCGAACATGATCGACTATTTCGGACGGCCGTATGAAGGC
ATCGCCGTGTTCGACGGCAAAAAGATCACTGTAACAGGGACCCTGTGGAACGGCAACAAAATTATCGACG
AGCGCCTGATCAACCCCGACGGCTCCCTGCTGTTCCGAGTAACCATCAACGGAGTGACCGGCTGGCGGCT
GTGCGAACGCATTCTGGCGGCTAGTGGTGGTTCTGGTGGAAGCGGAGCTACTAACTTCAGCCTGCTGAAG
CAGGCTGGTGACGTGGAGGAGAACCCTGGACCTGCTAGTGGTGGTTCTGGTGTGTCTAAGGGCGAAGAGC
TGATTAAGGAGAACATGCACATGAAGCTGTACATGGAGGGCACCGTGGACAACCATCACTTCAAGTGCAC
ATCCGAGGGCGAAGGCAAGCCCTACGAGGGCACCCAGACCATGAGAATCAAGGTGGTCGAGGGCGGCCCT
CTCCCCTTCGCCTTCGACATCCTGGCTACTAGCTTCCTCTACGGCAGCAAGACCTTCATCAACCACACCC
AGGGCATCCCCGACTTCTTCAAGCAGTCCTTCCCTGAGGGCTTCACATGGGAGAGAGTCACCACATACGA
AGACGGGGGCGTGCTGACCGCTACCCAGGACACCAGCCTCCAGGACGGCTGCCTCATCTACAACGTCAAG
ATCAGAGGGGTGAACTTCACATCCAACGGCCCTGTGATGCAGAAGAAAACACTCGGCTGGGAGGCCTTCA
CCGAGACGCTGTACCCCGCTGACGGCGGCCTGGAAGGCAGAAACGACATGGCCCTGAAGCTCGTGGGCGG
GAGCCATCTGATCGCAAACGCCAAGACCACATATAGATCCAAGAAACCCGCTAAGAACCTCAAGATGCCT
GGCGTCTACTATGTGGACTACAGACTGGAAAGAATCAAGGAGGCCAACAACGAGACCTACGTCGAGCAGC
ACGAGGTGGCAGTGGCCAGATACTGCGACCTCCCTAGCAAACTGGGGCACAAACTTAATGCTAGCGGATC
CACCGGTGTCTAGAAAGCTATACAGGTGCACCGCTTTATAATAAAACTGATACAGAGAACGTTATCATGT
GTGTTGGTTTTTTTTGTGTGTGCGGTTTAAGGGAGCCTCGGTCATAGCTGTTTCCTGTGTAAAACGACGG
CCAGCGCGGGAGACGGTCAGTTCGTCTCCAGCTCAGAAATTATGAGAGCGTTTAATAAAGTATTGACTAT
GGTTGACAAAACGTGTGTTGGAGTTTTTTGTGTGCTTTGTCATCAACTGAGCCAGTAGGTCGAGGGTGCC
TAATGAGTGAGCTAACTCACATTAATTGCGTTGCGCTCACTGCCCGCTTTCCAGTCGGGAAACCTGTCGT
GCCAGCTGCATTAATGAATCGGCCAACGCGCGGGGAGAGGCGGTTTGCGTATTGGGCGCTCTTCCGCTTC
CTCGCTCACTGACTCGCTGCGCTCGGTCGTTCGGCTGCGGCGAGCGGTATCAGCTCACTCAAAGGCGGTA
ATACGGTTATCCACAGAATCAGGGGATAACGCAGGAAAGAACATGTGAGCAAAAGGCCAGCAAAAGGCCA
GGAACCGTAAAAAGGCCGCGTTGCTGGCGTTTTTCCATAGGCTCCGCCCCCCTGACGAGCATCACAAAAA
TCGACGCTCAAGTCAGAGGTGGCGAAACCCGACAGGACTATAAAGATACCAGGCGTTTCCCCCTGGAAGC
TCCCTCGTGCGCTCTCCTGTTCCGACCCTGCCGCTTACCGGATACCTGTCCGCCTTTCTCCCTTCGGGAA
GCGTGGCGCTTTCTCATAGCTCACGCTGTAGGTATCTCAGTTCGGTGTAGGTCGTTCGCTCCAAGCTGGG
CTGTGTGCACGAACCCCCCGTTCAGCCCGACCGCTGCGCCTTATCCGGTAACTATCGTCTTGAGTCCAAC
CCGGTAAGACACGACTTATCGCCACTGGCAGCAGCCACTGGTAACAGGATTAGCAGAGCGAGGTATGTAG
GCGGTGCTACAGAGTTCTTGAAGTGGTGGCCTAACTACGGCTACACTAGAAGAACAGTATTTGGTATCTG
CGCTCTGCTGAAGCCAGTTACCTTCGGAAAAAGAGTTGGTAGCTCTTGATCCGGCAAACAAACCACCGCT
GGTAGCGGTGGTTTTTTTGTTTGCAAGCAGCAGATTACGCGCAGAAAAAAAGGATCTCAAGAAGATCCTT
TGATCTTTTCTACGGGGATTATCAAAAAGGATCTTCACCTAGATCCTT
Features (pLannotate 1.2.2; 13 found; start..end, strand, type, name):
     63..923     -  CDS            AmpR: β-lactamase; bla; confers resistance to ampicillin, carbenicillin, and related antibiotics
    924..1028    -  promoter       AmpR promoter: bla
   1195..1419    +  polyA_signal   bGH poly(A) signal: bovine growth hormone polyadenylation signal
   1428..1445    +  promoter       SV40 promoter (fragment): SV40 enhancer and early promoter
   1467..1966    +  promoter       PGK promoter: mouse phosphoglycerate kinase 1 promoter
   2019..2078    +  sig_peptide    Igκ leader: leader sequence from mouse immunoglobulin κ light chain
   2097..2609    +  CDS            Nluc: NanoLuc® luciferase human codon-optimized
   2712..3419    +  CDS            mTagBFP2: mTagBFP2 is a basic (constitutively fluorescent) blue fluorescent protein published in 2011, derived from Entacmaea quadricolor. It is reported to be a very rapidly-maturing monomer with very low acid sensitivity.
   3497..3518    +  polyA_signal   poly(A) signal (fragment): synthetic polyadenylation signal
   3558..3574    -  CDS            lacZα (fragment): LacZα fragment of β-galactosidase; lacZ fragment
   3713..3734    -  protein_bind   CAP binding site: CAP binding activates transcription in the presence of cAMP. E. coli catabolite activator protein
   3747..3839    -  CDS            lacI (fragment): lac repressor; lacI; The lac repressor binds to the lac operator to inhibit transcription in E. coli. This inhibition can be relieved by adding lactose or isopropyl-β-D-thiogalactopyranoside (IPTG).
   4022..4610    -  rep_origin     ori: high-copy-number ColE1/pMB1/pBR322/pUC origin of replication
