[The description below was written by a language model from this plasmid's Addgene catalogue record and pLannotate feature annotations shown in this document.]
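Description:
pTS1040 is a mammalian expression plasmid of about 4.7 kb from the VAMSyB (versatile plasmid architecture for mammalian synthetic biology) collection, where it is classed as a Tier-2 vector. It is built on pVH1002, a pUC57-derived backbone. It propagates in E. coli at high copy from a ColE1/pUC-type origin and is selected with ampicillin through the β-lactamase gene and its native promoter. Short remnants of lacZα, lacI and a CAP binding site are backbone leftovers with no evident role in the design.

The payload is a single synthetic transcription unit driven by the mouse phosphoglycerate kinase 1 (PGK) promoter, which gives constitutive expression in mammalian cells. An Igκ light-chain leader peptide precedes human codon-optimised NanoLuc luciferase, directing the enzyme into the secretory pathway so that it can be assayed in the culture supernatant. According to the catalogue description, a P2A self-cleaving peptide links Nluc to the blue fluorescent protein mTagBFP2. The feature table does not annotate this element, but the gap between the two coding sequences is consistent with it. One transcript should therefore yield a secreted luminescent reporter and a separate intracellular fluorescent marker.

A match to a synthetic polyadenylation signal follows the cassette. A bGH poly(A) signal lies upstream of the PGK promoter, fitting the recorded layout A1-pA::cassette-pA::A3-pA, in which the central unit is flanked by positions A1 and A3, each with its own terminator. The record does not explain what these positions do. The annotated SV40 promoter match is only a very short fragment. The plasmid appears to serve as a constitutive dual reporter for mammalian synthetic biology, although the record does not give specific applications.
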