Addgene plasmid #169618: pTS1040
Purpose: Tier-2 vector encoding PPGK-driven secreted Nluc coupled to fluorescent reporter mTagBFP2 (A1-pA::PPGK-IgkSS-Nluc-p2A-mTagBFP2-pA::A3-pA).
Depositing lab: Martin Fussenegger. Depositing organization: ETH Zurich (Swiss Federal Institute of Technology). Publication: A versatile plasmid architecture for mammalian synthetic biology (VAMSyB). Haellman V, Strittmatter T, Bertschi A, Stucheli P, Fussenegger M. Metab Eng. 2021 Jul;66:41-50. doi: 10.1016/j.ymben.2021.04.003. Epub 2021 Apr 18. PubMed 33857582.
Backbone
  Vector backbone: pVH1002 (pUC57-based)
  Backbone size w/o insert (bp): 2689
  Vector type: Mammalian Expression
Growth in bacteria
  Bacterial resistance: Ampicillin, 100 μg/mL
  Growth temperature: 37°C
  Growth strain: DH5alpha
  Copy number: High Copy
Gene/Insert
  Gene/Insert name: PPGK-driven expression of secreted Nluc and mTagBFP2 (alt name: A1::PPGK-IgkSS-Nluc-p2a-mTagBFP2::A3)
  Species: Synthetic
  Promoter: PPGK
  Cloning method: Restriction Enzyme; 5′ cloning site Unknown (unknown if destroyed)
  Sequencing primers: 5′ AmpStart; 3′ CTGGCACGACAGGTTTCCCGACTGG
Terms and licenses: Academic/Nonprofit Terms; Industry Terms: Not Available to Industry
How to cite: pTS1040 was a gift from Martin Fussenegger (Addgene plasmid # 169618 ; http://n2t.net/addgene:169618 ; RRID:Addgene_169618)
